Addgene plasmid #46127: pCaSpeR4-tubulin-QF#7
Depositing lab: Christopher Potter. Depositing organization: Johns Hopkins University and School of Medicine. Publication: Improved and expanded Q-system reagents for genetic manipulations. Riabinina O, Luginbuhl D, Marr E, Liu S, Wu MN, Luo L, Potter CJ. Nat Methods. 2015 Jan 12. doi: 10.1038/nmeth.3250. PubMed 25581800.
Backbone
  Vector backbone: pCaSpeR4
  Backbone size w/o insert (bp): 7743
  Total vector size (bp): 11700
  Modifications to backbone: Inserted tubulin promoter
  Vector type: Insect Expression
  Selectable markers: white
Growth in bacteria
  Bacterial resistance: Ampicillin, 100 μg/mL
  Growth temperature: 37°C
  Growth strain: DH5alpha
  Copy number: Unknown
Gene/Insert
  Gene/Insert name: QF#7 (alt names: QF DNA binding domain; QF Activation Domain; QF2)
  Species: Synthetic
  Insert size (bp): 1053
  Cloning method: Restriction Enzyme; 5′ cloning site KpnI (not destroyed); 3′ cloning site XhoI (not destroyed)
  Sequencing primers: 5′ tubP-F:TTTCTATGCTGCTGGAACGC; 3′ hsp70REV-SEQ:GCAAACTCACTCCCTGACA
Terms and licenses: Academic/Nonprofit Terms; Industry Terms: Not Available to Industry
Depositor comments: Please note that Addgene's sequencing results found a single nucleotide mismatch at bp# 4899 in the tubulin promoter when compared to the full plasmid sequence. The depositing laboratory states that this difference is not a concern for the function of the plasmid. Please see this additional reference https://www.ncbi.nlm.nih.gov/pubmed/20434990 for more information on the Q-system.
How to cite: pCaSpeR4-tubulin-QF#7 was a gift from Christopher Potter (Addgene plasmid # 46127 ; http://n2t.net/addgene:46127 ; RRID:Addgene_46127)
