[The description below was written by a language model from this plasmid's Addgene catalogue record.]
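Description:
pCaSpeR4-tubulin-QF#7 is a Drosophila transformation and insect expression plasmid of about 11.7 kb, built on the pCaSpeR4 backbone. pCaSpeR4 is a classic P-element vector, in which the cargo is carried into the fly genome by transposase-mediated germline integration. Transformants are identified by the white eye-colour marker, the selectable marker listed in the record. In bacteria the plasmid is maintained under ampicillin selection; its copy number is recorded as unknown, and no feature table is provided, so the exact origin of replication and other backbone elements are not itemised.

The backbone was modified by inserting a tubulin promoter, which in flies typically gives broad, essentially ubiquitous expression. Downstream of it, cloned between retained KpnI and XhoI sites, is a synthetic insert of roughly 1 kb called QF#7, also known as QF2. According to its alternative names, it consists of the QF DNA-binding domain joined to the QF activation domain, making it a shortened version of the QF transcriptional activator from the Q-system. The name of the 3′ sequencing primer suggests an hsp70-derived region follows the insert, but the record does not state this explicitly.

In the Q-system, a binary expression system, QF-type activators bind QUAS sites to drive effector or reporter transgenes. This construct is therefore suited to generating fly lines that express QF2 broadly, and it belongs to a set of improved Q-system reagents. The depositor notes a single-nucleotide mismatch in the tubulin promoter relative to the reference sequence, which is not considered to affect function.
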