>Addgene plasmid #46127 | pCaSpeR4-tubulin-QF#7 | addgene partial sequence | sequence record 68060 | hsp70REV-SEQ 5'-GCAAACTCACTCCCTGACA-3'
ATATTCTATTTATTAACCAAGTAGCTAATATAGCTAAAATCAATTTGTTGCTAACTTAAAACTAACATAA
TTATGTATTAGTTATTTACATTCTTTTGGTTGGTTACAACCAAATAAATAATATCACTTTTAAAAACTTA
AGCCAGGAACTGAATAATTTTCTATTTGGCTTTAGTCGACGGTATCGATAGACGTCATCACTGTTCGTAT
GTATTAATGTCGGAGAAGTTACATCCAGGAACGAATCCCAGATTGGTCATAAACTGTGGGTCGACATCCA
CAGCGTCCGTGTATTCAATGCTAGCCAAATCGTCAACCATGGCATCGTAATCAACGGTCGAGTAACCAAA
GTTCGCCATTGGAACCAGATTCGAGTGGTACGGCGGGTGATTGGTCGTGCTGTCAACATACGGAGGAGGC
GGTCGGGGGGGGGCGCCACCGGGAGCGAGAGCGACGGAAGCTTCATTAAGGTGCGTAGCCGGTGGCGGGT
AAGTAGAGAGGATACCATGTGTATTTACGCTTCCATAATCGTTGGTCTGAGTGATAGCATCGAGAGCTGC
ATCGGANTTATACGGAGTGGGGTTGGGAATACCGTTGAANCGGTCGTTGACGGGGTTAATGCTGGTACTG
AGAGGCTGCTCCATCACGTGCGGCATTATCGAGGCCGTAGCCGTGGCGGTAGGAGGGAGCTCCAACTGAC
GGANGANGCGGGTAATGCTCTTATTGACACGGCTAGTAGCCCAACGGGCATGGAGTCGCTCGGCAGCCGG
CGAATCTTTACCAACGAGCAGAGCTGATCCTTGTCCGGCGTCACGGACGAGG
