>Addgene plasmid #46127 | pCaSpeR4-tubulin-QF#7 | addgene partial sequence | sequence record 68397 | pCasper-F 5'-gggttttattaacttacat-3'
GGTCCTGTTCGATAACGTCGTACTCGGGAATCACCTTTAACTTGTCCGCTATTGGGTATTTGTCCTTAAA
CACATTCGTAATCTCTCCCACAATCATTGCCCTGGCCTCTGCAATGTAAAAAGTATTTATAAAATATCGC
TGGCTCTAAAGGAAACATATTAATCAAAGTATTGAGGCTTTATCAATCTAACATTTACAAGTAGTCAGAC
CACAATTTTTAGACTGCACTTCTGCGTAAGTAAATGAAATGAAATGGTGACCTACTCTTGGGTAGCCGTA
CTGTTATATGCTGACGAGCCTTCACCTGGGCCTGCTTTTTCTCCTGTTTCGTCTGATGCGTCGGATGCGG
CTGGACTGGCTGATTGTTGGGATTGGGTTTTGGATGCTGCTCCGAAAGGTGGGCCACAGCTTTTGCGATG
GTGGTGCCCACTATGCGGTTGCTGCAGGAACTACAGCTGAATGTTCGCTTTATTGTCTGCAGCTCCTGGG
GCTGGACGAAGGCCACGCCCTCACCCGGTGCGGCCATCTCCTGCGGCAAAACGTATGTGGGATTCCTGTC
CAAGTAGCTCTCGATGCCCACCATAATGCGCTCCAGCAGGTTGGCCAGGTGCGGGTCTAGCTGCGGCGGA
TTCGTCGTCTGGTTCACTGAGTTTAGGGTCTGCAGAAAGAAGTGTGCCTCCATGGTAAGCGGATTCATCT
GCACGATCAGCGGGCTTTAGTCTAAAAATTCGAATGATACAAACTCGTACTCACGTAAAGCAGTTTGTTT
GGCATCATCTCGGCCATCGTCTTATTCTTCTTCGTGGCCTTTGTTACCGGAGCGGCTATGTTGGGCGCGG
TGGAGCCCGGAAGCTGAAAGGTTAATCGAATGCGTTAACTTTTCTGCAACTC
