>Addgene plasmid #46127 | pCaSpeR4-tubulin-QF#7 | addgene partial sequence | sequence record 68401 | tubP-F 5'--3'
CCATGATACTTCGACGCATAACTGTAGATTTTGGATAGAATTAAAGAGAAAATGGCGAGAGAGTAAAATT
CCGGCGTCGGCAAAGTAGAGCAAAAAAATCAGTATACCATTTAGCTACCTCTCTCACTCGCACGCAGTGC
CGGCTCAAGTTGGGCGCGGCTCTGCAATTATCGATTTTCTTGGGGTGTGTAACTAATCATCCGTTTTCCC
TTCCTCCTCATCCACAGCGTGAAGGTACCCGCCCGGGGATCAGATCCGCGGCCCAACATGCCACCCAAGC
GCAAAACGCTTAACGCTGCGGCTGAGGCTAACGCTCATGCCGACGGACACGCCGACGGAAACGCCGACGG
ACACGTGGCCAATACGGCCGCGTCCTCGAATAATGCGAGGTTCGCTGATCTCACTAACATCGATACTCCG
GGTCTGGGACCCACAACTACGACCCTGCTCGTGGAACCAGCACGCTCAAAGCGTCAACGAGTGTCCCGCG
CATGCGACCAGTGCCGTGCAGCCCGAGAGAAATGCGACGGAATACAGCCTGCGTGTTTCCCGTGCGTTTC
CCAGGGAAGGTCCTGCACTTATCAGGCTTCGCCGAAAAAGAGGGGAGTTCAAACCGGTTATATTCGTACG
CTGGAGCTCGCCCTCGCCTGGATGTTTGAAAATGTCGCGCGTTCCGAAGATGCCTTGCATAACCTCCTCG
TCCGTGACGCCGGACAAGGATCAGCTCTGCTCGTTGGTAAAGATTCGCCGGCTGCCGAGCGACTCCATGC
CCGTTGGGCTACTAGCCGTGTCAATAAGAGCATTACCCGCCTCCTCCGTCAGTTGGAGCTCCCTCCTACC
GCCACGGCTACGGCCTCGATAATGCCGCACGTGATGGAGCAGCCTCTCAGTACCAGCAT
