LOCUS       Exported 11700 bp ds-DNA circular SYN 12-MAY-2021
DEFINITION  synthetic circular DNA
ACCESSION   .
VERSION     .
KEYWORDS    pCaSpeR4-tubulin-QF#7
SOURCE      synthetic DNA construct
  ORGANISM  synthetic DNA construct
REFERENCE   1 (bases 1 to 11700)
  AUTHORS   Riabinina O, Luginbuhl D, Marr E, Liu S, Wu MN, Luo L, Potter CJ
  TITLE     Improved and expanded Q-system reagents for genetic manipulations.
  JOURNAL   Nat Methods. 2015 Jan 12. doi: 10.1038/nmeth.3250.
  PUBMED    25581800
REFERENCE   2 (bases 1 to 11700)
  AUTHORS   .
  TITLE     Direct Submission
  JOURNAL   Exported May 12, 2021 from SnapGene Server 1.1.58
            http://www.snapgene.com
FEATURES             Location/Qualifiers
     source          1..11700
                     /organism="synthetic DNA construct"
                     /mol_type="other DNA"
     misc_feature    1..586
                     /label=P element 5' end
     CDS             complement(join(1364..1978,2049..2180,2401..2716,2778..3432
                     ,3507..3780,4175..4246))
                     /codon_start=1
                     /gene="white"
                     /product="Drosophila white gene eye color pigment"
                     /label=mini-white
                     /note="This is a modified version of the white gene lacking
                     part of the first intron."
                     /translation="MGQEDQELLIRGGSKHPSAEHLNNGDSGAASQSCINQGFGQAKNY
                     GTLLPPSPPEDSGSGSGQLAENLTYAWHNMDIFGAVNQPGSGWRQLVNRTRGLFCNERH
                     IPAPRKHLLKNVCGVAYPGELLAVMGSSGAGKTTLLNALAFRSPQGIQVSPSGMRLLNG
                     QPVDAKEMQARCAYVQQDDLFIGSLTAREHLIFQAMVRMPRHLTYRQRVARVDQVIQEL
                     SLSKCQHTIIGVPGRVKGLSGGERKRLAFASEALTDPPLLICDEPTSGLDSFTAHSVVQ
                     VLKKLSQKGKTVILTIHQPSSELFELFDKILLMAEGRVAFLGTPSEAVDFFSYVGAQCP
                     TNYNPADFYVQVLAVVPGREIESRDRIAKICDNFAISKVARDMEQLLATKNLEKPLEQP
                     ENGYTYKATWFMQFRAVLWRSWLSVLKEPLLVKVRLIQTTMVAILIGLIFLGQQLTQVG
                     VMNINGAIFLFLTNMTFQNVFATINVFTSELPVFMREARSRLYRCDTYFLGKTIAELPL
                     FLTVPLVFTAIAYPMIGLRAGVLHFFNCLALVTLVANVSTSFGYLISCASSSTSMALSV
                     GPPVIIPFLLFGGFFLNSGSVPVYLKWLSYLSWFRYANEGLLINQWADVEPGEISCTSS
                     NTTCPSSGKVILETLNFSAADLPLDYVGLAILIVSFRVLAYLALRLRARRKE"
     primer_bind     4698..4716
                     /label=pCasper-F
                     /note="Drosophila mini-white gene, reverse primer"
     misc_feature    8708..8940
                     /label=P element 3' end
                     /note="P element 3' end"
     primer_bind     complement(9477..9496)
                     /label=pRS-marker
                     /note="pRS vectors, use to sequence yeast selectable
                     marker"
     primer_bind     9596..9618
                     /label=pGEX 3'
                     /note="pGEX vectors, reverse primer"
     primer_bind     complement(9656..9674)
                     /label=pBRforEco
                     /note="pBR322 vectors, upsteam of EcoRI site, forward
                     primer"
     promoter        9742..9846
                     /gene="bla"
                     /label=AmpR promoter
     CDS             9847..10707
                     /codon_start=1
                     /gene="bla"
                     /product="beta-lactamase"
                     /label=AmpR
                     /note="confers resistance to ampicillin, carbenicillin, and
                     related antibiotics"
                     /translation="MSIQHFRVALIPFFAAFCLPVFAHPETLVKVKDAEDQLGARVGYI
                     ELDLNSGKILESFRPEERFPMMSTFKVLLCGAVLSRVDAGQEQLGRRIHYSQNDLVEYS
                     PVTEKHLTDGMTVRELCSAAITMSDNTAANLLLTTIGGPKELTAFLHNMGDHVTRLDRW
                     EPELNEAIPNDERDTTMPVAMATTLRKLLTGELLTLASRQQLIDWMEADKVAGPLLRSA
                     LPAGWFIADKSGAGERGSRGIIAALGPDGKPSRIVVIYTTGSQATMDERNRQIAEIGAS
                     LIKHW"
     primer_bind     complement(10065..10084)
                     /label=Amp-R
                     /note="Ampicillin resistance gene, reverse primer"
     rep_origin      10878..11466
                     /direction=RIGHT
                     /label=ori
                     /note="high-copy-number ColE1/pMB1/pBR322/pUC origin of
                     replication"
     primer_bind     11367..11386
                     /label=pBR322ori-F
                     /note="pBR322 origin, forward primer"
ORIGIN
        1 catgatgaaa taacataagg tggtcccgtc gatagccgaa gcttaccgaa gtatacactt
       61 aaattcagtg cacgtttgct tgttgagagg aaaggttgtg tgcggacgaa tttttttttg
      121 aaaacattaa cccttacgtg gaataaaaaa aaatgaaata ttgcaaattt tgctgcaaag
      181 ctgtgactgg agtaaaatta attcacgtgc cgaagtgtgc tattaagaga aaattgtggg
      241 agcagagcct tgggtgcagc cttggtgaaa actcccaaat ttgtgatacc cactttaatg
      301 attcgcagtg gaaggctgca cctgcaaaag gtcagacatt taaaaggagg cgactcaacg
      361 cagatgccgt acctagtaaa gtgatagagc ctgaaccaga aaagataaaa gaaggctata
      421 ccagtgggag tacacaaaca gagtaagttt gaatagtaaa aaaaatcatt tatgtaaaca
      481 ataacgtgac tgtgcgttag gtcctgttca ttgtttaatg aaaataagag cttgagggaa
      541 aaaattcgta ctttggagta cgaaatgcgt cgtttagagc agcagccgaa ttaattctag
      601 ttccagtgaa atccaagcat tttctaaatt aaatgtattc ttattattat agttgttatt
      661 tttgatatat ataaacaaca ctattatgcc caccattttt ttgagatgca tctacacaag
      721 gaacaaacac tggatgtcac tttcagttca aattgtaacg ctaatcactc cgaacaggtc
      781 acaaaaaatt accttaaaaa gtcataatat taaattagaa taaatatagc tgtgagggaa
      841 atatatacaa atatattgga gcaaataaat tgtacataca aatatttatt actaatttct
      901 attgagacga aatgaaccac tcggaaccat ttgagcgaac cgaatcgcgc ggaactaacg
      961 acagtcgctc caaggtcgtc gaacaaaagg tgaatgtgtt gcggagagcg ggtgggagac
     1021 agcgaaagag caactacgaa acgtggtgtg gtggaggtga attatgaaga gggcgcgcga
     1081 tttgaaaagt atgtatataa aaaatatatc ccggtgtttt atgtagcgat aaacgagttt
     1141 ttgatgtaag gtatgcaggt gtgtaagtct tttggttaga agacaaatcc aaagtctact
     1201 tgtggggatg ttcgaagggg aaatacttgt attctatagg tcatatcttg tttttattgg
     1261 cacaaatata attacattag ctttttgagg gggcaataaa cagtaaacac gatggtaata
     1321 atggtaaaaa aaaaaacaag cagttatttc ggatatatgt cggctactcc ttgcgtcggg
     1381 cccgaagtct tagagccaga tatgcgagca cccggaagct cacgatgaga atggccagac
     1441 ccacgtagtc cagcggcaga tcggcggcgg agaagttaag cgtctccagg atgaccttgc
     1501 ccgaactggg gcacgtggtg ttcgacgatg tgcagctaat ttcgcccggc tccacgtccg
     1561 cccattggtt aatcagcaga ccctcgttgg cgtaacggaa ccatgagagg tacgacaacc
     1621 atttgaggta tactggcacc gagcccgagt tcaagaagaa gccgccaaag agcaggaatg
     1681 gtatgataac cggcggaccc acagacagcg ccatcgaggt cgaggagctg gcgcaggata
     1741 ttagatatcc gaaggacgtt gacacattgg ccaccagagt gaccagcgcc aggcagttga
     1801 agaagtgcag cactccggcc cgcagtccga tcatcggata ggcaatcgcc gtgaagacca
     1861 gtggcactgt gagaaaaagc ggtaattcgg caatcgtttt gcccagaaag tatgtgtcac
     1921 agcgataaag tcgacttcgg gcctccctca taaaaactgg cagctctgag gtgaacacct
     1981 aaatcgaatc gattcattag aaagttagta aattattaat atgcaaatgt attctaaaca
     2041 agacttacat ttatcgtggc aaagacgttt tgaaaggtca tgttggtcag gaagaggaag
     2101 atggctccgt tgatattcat cacgcccact tgcgtgagtt gttggcccaa aaagatgagg
     2161 ccaatcaaga tggcaaccat ctgcaaatta aaatgttact cgcatctcat taatattcat
     2221 atcttcaaca tgttcgcgag ttaaatgaaa tttatttatt ttctgcaaaa ctataaacta
     2281 tacatctcat tgaaaaaaac taagaagggt gtggaatcag gcaattctaa ctaaaatcta
     2341 gcgaatttgt ttccaagaat tgtaagcgtt atatcatttg tttccactgg aaccactcac
     2401 cgttgtctga ataagtcgca cttttacgag gagtggttcc ttgagcaccg acagccagga
     2461 tcgccacagg accgcccgga actgcatgaa ccaggtggcc ttgtaggtgt acccattctc
     2521 cggctgctcc agtggcttct ccaaattttt ggtggccaac aactgctcca tatcccgggc
     2581 tactttgcta atagcaaaat tgtcgcatat cttggcgatc cgatcacggg actcgatctc
     2641 ccgtccgggc acaacggcca acacctgtac gtaaaagtcc gccggattgt agttggtagg
     2701 acactgggca cccacgctgg ataggagttg agatgtaatg taatgctaga tacccttaat
     2761 aaacacatcg aactcactag gaaaagaagt cgacggcttc gctgggagtg cccaagaaag
     2821 ctaccctgcc ctcggccatc agaaggatct tgtcaaagag ctcaaacagc tcggaagacg
     2881 gctgatgaat ggtcaggatg acggtcttgc ccttctgcga cagcttcttc agcacctgga
     2941 cgacgctgtg ggcggtaaat gagtccagtc cggaggtggg ctcatcgcag atcagaagcg
     3001 gcggatcggt tagtgcctcg gaggcgaatg ccagacgctt cctttctccg ccggacagac
     3061 ctttcaccct gccgggcaca ccgatgatcg tgtgctgaca tttgctgagc gaaagctcct
     3121 ggatcacctg atccacgcgg gccactcgct gccgataggt cagatgtcgt ggcatccgca
     3181 ccatggcctg gaaaatcagg tgttccctgg ccgttaggga gccgataaag aggtcatcct
     3241 gctggacata ggcgcacctg gcctgcatct ccttggcgtc cacaggttgg ccattgagca
     3301 gtcgcatccc ggatggcgat acttggatgc cctgcggcga tcgaaaggca agggcattca
     3361 gcagggtcgt ctttccggca ccggaactgc ccatcacggc caaaagttcg cccggatagg
     3421 ccacgccgca aactgagttt caaattggta attggaccct ttattaagat ttcacacaga
     3481 tcagccgact gcgaatagaa actcaccgtt cttgagcaaa tgtttcctgg gcgccggtat
     3541 gtgtcgctcg ttgcagaata gtccgcgtgt ccggttgacc agctgccgcc atccggagcc
     3601 cggctgattg accgccccaa agatgtccat attgtgccag gcataggtga ggttctcggc
     3661 tagttggccg ctccctgaac cggagtcctc cggcggactg ggtggcagga gcgtgccgta
     3721 gtttttggcc tgcccgaagc cctggttaat gcagctctgc gaagccgctc cgctgtcacc
     3781 ctgcaatgat aggggatctc aaatatcaac tacaagcgtt atgctcatct aaccccgaac
     3841 aaaacgaagt atcctacgaa gtaggtttat acttttattt attttttgtg catctaggat
     3901 cagcttaaaa tatctggttg ttatattttt tgtaaaaaag aatgtagtcg aaaatgaatg
     3961 cctttagatg tcttgatcat gatatgatct taaaaattgt cttatatagc gagcacagct
     4021 accagaataa tctgtttcgt gtcactattt gtttgtgcga ttgcggtttg ggatttttgt
     4081 gggtcgcagt tctcacgccg cagacaattt gatgttgcaa tcgcagttcc tatagatcaa
     4141 gtgaacttaa gatgtatgca catgtactac tcacattgtt cagatgctcg gcagatgggt
     4201 gtttgctgcc tccgcgaatt aatagctcct gatcctcttg gcccattgcc gggatttttc
     4261 acactttccc ctgcttaccc acccaaaacc aatcaccacc ccaatcactc aaaaaacaaa
     4321 caaaaataag aagcgagagg agttttggca cagcactttg tgtttaattg atggcgtaaa
     4381 ccgcttggag cttcgtcacg aaaccgctga caaagtgcaa ctgaaggcgg acattgacgc
     4441 taggtaacgc tacaaacggt ggcgaaagag atagcggacg cagcggcgaa agagacggcg
     4501 atatttctgt ggacagagaa ggaggcaaac agcgctgact ttgagtggaa tgtcattttg
     4561 agtgagaggt aatcgaaaga acctggtaca tcaaataccc ttggatcgaa gtaaatttaa
     4621 aactgatcag ataagttcaa tgatatccag tgcagtaaaa aaaaaaaatg ttttttttat
     4681 ctactttccg caaaaatggg ttttattaac ttacatacat actagaattc gatatcaagc
     4741 ttgcacaggt cctgttcgat aacgtcgtac tcgggaatca cctttaactt gtccgctatt
     4801 gggtatttgt ccttaaacac attcgtaatc tctcccacaa tcattgccct ggcctctgca
     4861 atgtaaaaag tatttataaa atatcgctgg ctctaaagaa aacatattaa tcaaagtatt
     4921 gaggctttat caatctaaca tttacaagta gtcagaccac aatttttaga ctgcacttct
     4981 gcgtaagtaa atgaaatgaa atggtgacct actcttgggt agccgtactg ttatatgctg
     5041 acgagccttc acctgggcct gctttttctc ctgtttcgtc tgatgcgtcg gatgcggctg
     5101 gactggctga ttgttgggat tgggttttgg atgctgctcc gaaaggtggg ccacagcttt
     5161 tgcgatggtg gtgcccacta tgcggttgct gcaggaacta cagctgaatg ttcgctttat
     5221 tgtctgcagc tcctggggct ggacgaaggc cacgccctca cccggtgcgg ccatctcctg
     5281 cggcaaaacg tatgtgggat tcctgtccaa gtagctctcg atgcccacca taatgcgctc
     5341 cagcaggttg gccaggtgcg ggtctagctg cggcggattc gtcgtctggt tcactgagtt
     5401 tagggtctgc agaaagaagt gtgcctccat ggtaagcgga ttcatctgca cgatcagcgg
     5461 gctttagtct aaaaattcga atgatacaaa ctcgtactca cgtaaagcag tttgtttggc
     5521 atcatctcgg ccatcgtctt attcttcttc gtggcctttg ttaccggagc ggctatgttg
     5581 ggcgcggtgg agcccggaag ctgaaaggtt aatcgaatgc gttaactttt ctgcaactcg
     5641 aaagtttgcc gcctttgttc gactgccaat aactgttgat tcgaaaattc gaatcgaagc
     5701 ggttgaattt cgtagggtgg ccaactacac caaagttcgc cggcggtgta tgcatgtgag
     5761 tgtgagtgtg acagtgggtg tacgtgtgct ttaagcgaca caatcgcacc gcgatgtaca
     5821 tatttttgta gaaatgtgtg tgcatttttc gtccggatca cggctccata aaataaatca
     5881 tatcacaggg ctcagggatt tgtgagtaga agttcccgcc acttaaacgt cacttgtgaa
     5941 atcgccatcg acggtcaact tttactcaca ctggtcttcc gcggacggac cgtctcaaag
     6001 tactgccttt ctgcgttgga aaacatcgcc tttttcgtcc aaaaggagtc cccaggttcg
     6061 atccgcatgg cgttgtgcgt gcgtgccttt cttttcaaat gattacggct attaacttgg
     6121 gggcgttaag ttggaaacac gtaaattgca gactgcgatt agagtgacca tgagtaggag
     6181 ttcaaaatct cctgacatca ttttcttaaa acctgctttg ttttttacat ttctatttaa
     6241 tataactcct atttgaataa aaaaacaaaa caagtttaga tgttaagata ttaactacat
     6301 cctttgctcc aaagggagag gggaagttat ggagttaatt aatttgctgt tggaaatcaa
     6361 tatggagtca gaaatataat gatttactaa accttattga atcggtaacg atgcgaattt
     6421 atattaaaat agcttttatg aaacattcaa caaaaatatt attaatgttg gcccacttta
     6481 gcaaccggtt aggtctaccg gttgggcaag caaagattca cgccctggtt cgagtcccaa
     6541 ctagtcctgc aaaataccgc agcaagtttt agagagacca agtgccatta cctctcccac
     6601 ttcagttatc ggttatgcgg cgtttaagtc gacagcttgc cgtctctagc tccggtgcct
     6661 atataaagca gcccgctttc cacatttcat attcgtttta cgtttgtcaa gcctcatagc
     6721 cggcagttcg aacgtatacg ctctctgagt cagacctcga aatcgtagct ctacacaatt
     6781 ctgtgaattt tccttgtcgc gtgtgaaaca cttccaataa aaactcctgc aggtgagtac
     6841 tttaaaaaaa aatctagtga aataatgctg aaaagaaatt tgtgtgggca aaattcaatg
     6901 ggcaaaaacg cgatgcggct ttttctcaaa atggcggccg gcctgcgttt tttcctcaaa
     6961 agtgatgacg tcatgcctgt tttttttttt ttgttcgcaa tgaggaatgg ctcttaaaat
     7021 ctactagata aaaaaaatat tcattatttc tatgctgctg gaacgcttca ttaatcttaa
     7081 aaattctaaa ttcggttacc atgatacttc gacgcataac tgtagatttt ggatagaatt
     7141 aaagagaaaa tggcgagaga gtaaaattcc ggcgtcggca aagtagagca aaaaaatcag
     7201 tataccattt agctacctct ctcactcgca cgcagtgccg gctcaagttg ggcgcggctc
     7261 tgcaattatc gattttcttg gggtgtgtaa ctaatcatcc gttttccctt cctcctcatc
     7321 cacagcgtga aggtacccgc ccggggatca gatccgcggc ccaacatgcc acccaagcgc
     7381 aaaacgctta acgctgcggc tgaggctaac gctcatgccg acggacacgc cgacggaaac
     7441 gccgacggac acgtggccaa tacggccgcg tcctcgaata atgcgaggtt cgctgatctc
     7501 actaacatcg atactccggg tctgggaccc acaactacga ccctgctcgt ggaaccagca
     7561 cgctcaaagc gtcaacgagt gtcccgcgca tgcgaccagt gccgtgcagc ccgagagaaa
     7621 tgcgacggaa tacagcctgc gtgtttcccg tgcgtttccc agggaaggtc ctgcacttat
     7681 caggcttcgc cgaaaaagag gggagttcaa accggttata ttcgtacgct ggagctcgcc
     7741 ctcgcctgga tgtttgaaaa tgtcgcgcgt tccgaagatg ccttgcataa cctcctcgtc
     7801 cgtgacgccg gacaaggatc agctctgctc gttggtaaag attcgccggc tgccgagcga
     7861 ctccatgccc gttgggctac tagccgtgtc aataagagca ttacccgcct cctccgtcag
     7921 ttggagctcc ctcctaccgc cacggctacg gcctcgataa tgccgcacgt gatggagcag
     7981 cctctcagta ccagcattaa ccccgtcaac gaccgcttca acggtattcc caaccccact
     8041 ccgtataact ccgatgcagc tctcgatgct atcactcaga ccaacgatta tggaagcgta
     8101 aatacacatg gtatcctctc tacttacccg ccaccggcta cgcaccttaa tgaagcttcc
     8161 gtcgctctcg ctcccggtgg cgcccccccc cgaccgcctc ctccgtatgt tgacagcacg
     8221 accaatcacc cgccgtacca ctcgaatctg gttccaatgg cgaactttgg ttactcgacc
     8281 gttgattacg atgccatggt tgacgatttg gctagcattg aatacacgga cgctgtggat
     8341 gtcgacccac agtttatgac caatctggga ttcgttcctg gatgtaactt ctccgacatt
     8401 aatacatacg aacagtgatg acgtctatcg ataccgtcga ctaaagccaa atagaaaatt
     8461 attcagttcc tggcttaagt ttttaaaagt gatattattt atttggttgt aaccaaccaa
     8521 aagaatgtaa ataactaata cataattatg ttagttttaa gttagcaaca aattgatttt
     8581 agctatatta gctacttggt taataaatag aatatattta tttaaagata attgcgtttt
     8641 tattgtcagg gagtgagttt gcttaaaaac tcgtttagat cctcgaggtc gacctgcagc
     8701 caagctttgc gtactcgcaa attattaaaa ataaaacttt aaaaataatt tcgtctaatt
     8761 aatattatga gttaattcaa accccacgga catgctaagg gttaatcaac aatcatatcg
     8821 ctgtctcact cagactcaat acgacactca gaatactatt cctttcactc gcacttattg
     8881 caagcatacg ttaagtggat gtctcttgcc gacgggacca ccttatgtta tttcatcatg
     8941 gtctggccat tctcatcgtg agcttccggg tgctcgcata tctggctcta agacttcggg
     9001 cccgacgcaa ggagtagccg acatatatcc gaaataactg cttgtttttt tttttaccat
     9061 tattaccatc gtgtttactg tttattgccc cctcaaaaag ctaatgtaat tatatttgtg
     9121 ccaataaaaa caagatatga cctatagaat acaagtattt ccccttcgaa catccccaca
     9181 agtagacttt ggatttgtct tctaaccaaa agacttacac acctgcatac cttacatcaa
     9241 aaactcgttt atcgctacat aaaacaccgg gatatatttt ttatatacat acttttcaaa
     9301 tcgcgcgccc tcttcataat tcacctccac cacaccacgt ttcgtagttg ctctttcgct
     9361 gtctcccacc cgctctccgc aacacattca ccttttgttc gacgaccttg gagcgactgt
     9421 cgttagttcc gcgcgattcg gtgcggtatt tcacaccgca tatggtgcac tctcagtaca
     9481 atctgctctg atgccgcata gttaagccag ccccgacacc cgccaacacc cgctgacgcg
     9541 ccctgacggg cttgtctgct cccggcatcc gcttacagac aagctgtgac cgtctccggg
     9601 agctgcatgt gtcagaggtt ttcaccgtca tcaccgaaac gcgcgagacg aaagggcctc
     9661 gtgatacgcc tatttttata ggttaatgtc atgataataa tggtttctta gacgtcaggt
     9721 ggcacttttc ggggaaatgt gcgcggaacc cctatttgtt tatttttcta aatacattca
     9781 aatatgtatc cgctcatgag acaataaccc tgataaatgc ttcaataata ttgaaaaagg
     9841 aagagtatga gtattcaaca tttccgtgtc gcccttattc ccttttttgc ggcattttgc
     9901 cttcctgttt ttgctcaccc agaaacgctg gtgaaagtaa aagatgctga agatcagttg
     9961 ggtgcacgag tgggttacat cgaactggat ctcaacagcg gtaagatcct tgagagtttt
    10021 cgccccgaag aacgttttcc aatgatgagc acttttaaag ttctgctatg tggcgcggta
    10081 ttatcccgtg ttgacgccgg gcaagagcaa ctcggtcgcc gcatacacta ttctcagaat
    10141 gacttggttg agtactcacc agtcacagaa aagcatctta cggatggcat gacagtaaga
    10201 gaattatgca gtgctgccat aaccatgagt gataacactg cggccaactt acttctgaca
    10261 acgatcggag gaccgaagga gctaaccgct tttttgcaca acatggggga tcatgtaact
    10321 cgccttgatc gttgggaacc ggagctgaat gaagccatac caaacgacga gcgtgacacc
    10381 acgatgcctg tagcaatggc aacaacgttg cgcaaactat taactggcga actacttact
    10441 ctagcttccc ggcaacaatt aatagactgg atggaggcgg ataaagttgc aggaccactt
    10501 ctgcgctcgg cccttccggc tggctggttt attgctgata aatctggagc cggtgagcgt
    10561 gggtctcgcg gtatcattgc agcactgggg ccagatggta agccctcccg tatcgtagtt
    10621 atctacacga cggggagtca ggcaactatg gatgaacgaa atagacagat cgctgagata
    10681 ggtgcctcac tgattaagca ttggtaactg tcagaccaag tttactcata tatactttag
    10741 attgatttaa aacttcattt ttaatttaaa aggatctagg tgaagatcct ttttgataat
    10801 ctcatgacca aaatccctta acgtgagttt tcgttccact gagcgtcaga ccccgtagaa
    10861 aagatcaaag gatcttcttg agatcctttt tttctgcgcg taatctgctg cttgcaaaca
    10921 aaaaaaccac cgctaccagc ggtggtttgt ttgccggatc aagagctacc aactcttttt
    10981 ccgaaggtaa ctggcttcag cagagcgcag ataccaaata ctgtccttct agtgtagccg
    11041 tagttaggcc accacttcaa gaactctgta gcaccgccta catacctcgc tctgctaatc
    11101 ctgttaccag tggctgctgc cagtggcgat aagtcgtgtc ttaccgggtt ggactcaaga
    11161 cgatagttac cggataaggc gcagcggtcg ggctgaacgg ggggttcgtg cacacagccc
    11221 agcttggagc gaacgaccta caccgaactg agatacctac agcgtgagca ttgagaaagc
    11281 gccacgcttc ccgaagggag aaaggcggac aggtatccgg taagcggcag ggtcggaaca
    11341 ggagagcgca cgagggagct tccaggggga aacgcctggt atctttatag tcctgtcggg
    11401 tttcgccacc tctgacttga gcgtcgattt ttgtgatgct cgtcaggggg gcggagccta
    11461 tggaaaaacg ccttcttctt gaactcgggc tcggtgccag tatacctcaa atggttgtcg
    11521 tacctctcat ggttccgtta cgccaacgag ggtctgctga ttaaccaatg ggcggacgtg
    11581 gagccgggcg aaattagctg cacatcgtcg aacaccacgt gccccagttc gggcaaggtc
    11641 atcctggaga cgcttaactt ctccgccgcc gatctgccgc tggactacgt gggtctggcc
//
